>Addgene plasmid #111158 | pOEM1_pCMV:deltaN-bmp4-pPH:vsvged | addgene full sequence | sequence record 211573 | Addgene NGS Result
AGGATCTTCTTGAGATCCTTTTTTTCTGCGCGTAATCTGCTGCTTGCAAACAAAAAAACCACCGCTACCA
GCGGTGGTTTGTTTGCCGGATCAAGAGCTACCAACTCTTTTTCCGAAGGTAACTGGCTTCAGCAGAGCGC
AGATACCAAATACTGTTCTTCTAGTGTAGCCGTAGTTAGGCCACCACTTCAAGAACTCTGTAGCACCGCC
TACATACCTCGCTCTGCTAATCCTGTTACCAGTGGCTGCTGCCAGTGGCGATAAGTCGTGTCTTACCGGG
TTGGACTCAAGACGATAGTTACCGGATAAGGCGCAGCGGTCGGGCTGAACGGGGGGTTCGTGCACACAGC
CCAGCTTGGAGCGAACGACCTACACCGAACTGAGATACCTACAGCGTGAGCTATGAGAAAGCGCCACGCT
TCCCGAAGGGAGAAAGGCGGACAGGTATCCGGTAAGCGGCAGGGTCGGAACAGGAGAGCGCACGAGGGAG
CTTCCAGGGGGAAACGCCTGGTATCTTTATAGTCCTGTCGGGTTTCGCCACCTCTGACTTGAGCGTCGAT
TTTTGTGATGCTCGTCAGGGGGGCGGAGCCTATGGAAAAACGCCAGCAACGCGGCCTTTTTACGGTTCCT
GGCCTTTTGCTGGCCTTTTGCTCATTAGGCACCCCAGGCTTTACCCGAACGACCGAGCGCAGCGAGTCAG
TGAGCGAGGAAGCGGAGAGCGCCCAATACGCAAGGAAACAGCTATGACCATGTTAATGCAGCTGGCACGA
CAGGTTTCCCGACTGGAAAGCGGGCAGTGAGCGGAAGGCCCATGAGGCCCAAAAAGCTCAACTACAAATT
TGATCGCGGACGTGTTAGCCGACACAATTAATAGGCGTCGTGTGGCTATGGCAAAATCGTCTTCGGAAGC
AACTTCTAACGACGAGGGTTGGGACGACGACGATAATCGGCCTAATAAAGCTAACACGCCCGATGTTAAA
TATGTCCAAGCGTTATTTAACGTGTTTACGTCGAGTCAATTGTACACTAACGACAGTGATGAAAGAAATA
CAAAAGCGCATAATATTTTGAACGACGTCGAACCTTTATTACAAAACAAAACACAAACGAATATCGACAA
AGCTAGATTGCTGCTACAAGATTTGGCAAGTTTTGTGGCGTTGAGCGAAAATCCATTAGATAGTCCAGCC
ATCGGTTCGGAAAAACAACCCTTGTTTGAAACTAATCGAAACCTATTTTACAAATCTATTGAGGATTTAA
TATTTAAATTCAGATATAAAGACGCTGAAAATCATTTGATTTTCGCTCTAACATACCACCCTAAAGATTA
TAAATTTAATGAATTATTAAAATACGTACAACAATTGTCTGTAAATCAACAACGCACAGAATCTAGCGCT
TAATAAATGTACTAATAACAATGTATCGTGTTTTATTAATTAAGATCTGCGGATGCAGGCTCCGCCATGC
ATTAGTTATTAATAGTAATCAATTACGGGGTCATTAGTTCATAGCCCATATATGGAGTTCCGCGTTACAT
AACTTACGGTAAATGGCCCGCCTGGCTGACCGCCCAACGACCCCCGCCCATTGACGTCAATAATGACGTA
TGTTCCCATAGTAACGCCAATAGGGACTTTCCATTGACGTCAATGGGTGGAGTATTTACGGTAAACTGCC
CACTTGGCAGTACATCAAGTGTATCATATGCCAAGTACGCCCCCTATTGACGTCAATGACGGTAAATGGC
CCGCCTGGCATTATGCCCAGTACATGACCTTATGGGACTTTCCTACTTGGCAGTACATCTACGTATTAGT
CATCGCTATTACCATGGTGATGCGGTTTTGGCAGTACATCAATGGGCGTGGATAGCGGTTTGACTCACGG
GGATTTCCAAGTCTCCACCCCATTGACGTCAATGGGAGTTTGTTTTGGCACCAAAATCAACGGGACTTTC
CAAAATGTCGTAACAACTCCGCCCCATTGACGCAAATGGGCGGTAGGCGTGTACGGTGGGAGGTCTATAT
AAGCAGAGCTGGTTTAGTGAACCGTCAGATCCGCTAGCGCTACCGGTGCCGCCACCATGATTCCTGGTAA
CCGAATGCTGATGGTCGTTTTATTATGCCAAGTCCTGCTAGGAGGCGCGAGCCATGCTAGTTTGATACCT
GAGACGGGGAAGAAAAAAGTCGCCGAGATTCAGGGCCACGCGGGAGGACGCCGCTCAGGGCAGAGCCATG
AGCTCCTGCGGGACTTCGAGGCGACACTTCTGCAGATGTTTGGGCTGCGCCGCCGCCCGCAGCCTAGCAA
GAGTGCCGTCATTCCGGACTACATGCGGGATCTTTACCGGCTTCAGTCTGGGGAGGAGGAGGAAGAGCAG
ATCCACAGCACTGGTCTTGAGTATCCTGAGCGCCCGGCCAGCCGGGCCAACACCGTGAGGAGCTTCCACC
ACGAAGAACATCTGGAGAACATCCCAGGGACCAGTGAAAACTCTGCTTTTCGTTTCCTCTTTAACCTCAG
CAGCATCCCTGAGAACGAGGCGATCTCCTCTGCAGAGCTTCGGCTCTTCCGGGAGCAGGTGGACCAGGGC
CCTGATTGGGAAAGGGGCTTCCACCGTATAAACATTTATGAGGTTATGAAGCCCCCAGCAGAAGTGGTGC
CTGGGCACCTCATCACACGACTACTGGACACGAGACTGGTCCACCACAATGTGACACGGTGGGAAACTTT
TGATGTGAGCCCTGCGGTCCTTCGCTGGACCCGGGAGAAGCAGCCAAACTATGGGCTAGCCATTGAGGTG
ACTCACCTCCATCAGACTCGGACCCACCAGGGCCAGCATGTCAGGATTAGCCGATCGTTACCTCAAGGGA
GTGGGAATTGGGCCCAGCTCCGGCCCCTCCTGGTCACCTTTGGCCATGATGGCCGGGGCCATGCCTTGAC
CCGACGCCGGAGGGCCAAGCGTAGCCCTAACTGCCGGCGCCACTCGCTCTATGTGGACTTCAGCGATGTG
GGCTGGAATGACTGGATTGTGGCCCCACCAGGCTACCAGGCCTTCTACTGCCATGGGGACTGCCCCTTTC
CACTGGCTGACCACCTCAACTCAACCAACCATGCCATTGTGCAGACCCTGGTCAATTCTGTCAATTCCAG
TATCCCCAAAGCCTGTTGTGTGCCCACTGAACTGAGTGCCATCTCCATGCTGTACCTGGATGAGTATGAT
AAGGTGGTACTGAAAAATTATCAGGAGATGGTAGTAGAGGGATGTGGGTGCCGCTGAGCGGCCGCTAGAC
GCGTCGACAATCAACCTCTGGATTACAAAATTTGTGAAAGATTGACTGGTATTCTTAACTATGTTGCTCC
TTTTACGCTATGTGGATACGCTGCTTTAATGCCTTTGTATCATGCTATTGCTTCCCGTATGGCTTTCATT
TTCTCCTCCTTGTATAAATCCTGGTTGCTGTCTCTTTATGAGGAGTTGTGGCCCGTTGTCAGGCAACGTG
GCGTGGTGTGCACTGTGTTTGCTGACGCAACCCCCACTGGTTGGGGCATTGCCACCACCTGTCAGCTCCT
TTCCGGGACTTTCGCTTTCCCCCTCCCTATTGCCACGGCGGAACTCATCGCCGCCTGCCTTGCCCGCTGC
TGGACAGGGGCTCGGCTGTTGGGCACTGACAATTCCGTGGTGTTGTCGGGGAAGCTGACGTCCTTTCCAT
GGCTGCTCGCCTGTGTTGCCACCTGGATTCTGCGCGGGACGTCCTTCTGCTACGTCCCTTCGGCCCTCAA
TCCAGCGGACCTTCCTTCCCGCGGCCTGCTGCCGGCTCTGCGGCCTCTTCCGCGTCTTCGCCTTCGCCCT
CAGACGAGTCGGATCTCCCTTTGGGCCGCCTCCCCGAAGCTTGTCGAGAAGTACTAGAGGATCATAATCA
GCCATACCACATTTGTAGAGGTTTTACTTGCTTTAAAAAACCTCCCACACCTCCCCCTGAACCTGAAACA
TAAAATGAATGCAATTGTTGTTGTTAACTTGTTTATTGCAGCTTATAATGGTTACAAATAAAGCAATAGC
ATCACAAATTTCACAAATAAAGCATTTTTTTCACTGCATTCTAGTTGTGGTTTGTCCAAACTCATCAATG
TATCTTATCATGTCTGGATCTGATCACTGGCGCGCCGTGATGCGTATTTCTGAATCTTTGTAAAATAGCA
CACAAGACTCCAACGCGTTTGGCGTTTTATTTTCTTGCTCGACTCTAGTTTATTAGGCCTTACTTTCCAA
GTCGGTTCATCTCTATGTCTGTATAAATCTGTCTTTTCTTGGTGTGCTTTAATTTAATGCAAAGATGGAT
ACCAACTCGGAGAACCAAGAATAGTCCAATGATTAACCCTATGATAAAGAAAAAAGAGGCAATAGAGCTT
TTCCAACTACTGAACCAACCTTCTACAAGCTCGATTGGATTTTTGGATAGCCCAGTATCACCCCGGGGTA
CCTGCAGATCCGCAAAGGCAGAATGCGCCGCCGCCGCCAAAAGCACATATAAAACAATAGCGCTTACCAT
CTTGCTTGTGTGTTCCTTATTGAAGCCTTGGTGTGACTGATTTACTAGTAGCATAGATCCGTATTTATAG
GTTTTTTTATTACAAAACTGTTACGAAAACAGTAAAATACTTATTTATTTGCGAGATGGTTATCATTTTA
ATTATCTCCATGATCCAGCCAACCACTAGAACTATAGCTAGAGTCCTGGGCGAACAAAATGGTGGCAGCT
TGTGATATTAGTTTGTGCGTCTCATTACAATGGCTGTTATTTTTAACAACAAACAACTGCTCGCAGACAA
TAGTATAGAAAAGGGAGGTGAACTGTTTTTGTTTAACGGTTCGTACAACATTTTGGAAAGTTATGTTAAT
CCGGTGCTGCTAAAAAATGGTGTAATTGAACTAGAAGAAGCTGCGTACTATGCCGGCAACATATTGTACA
AAACCGACGATCCCAAATTCATTGATTATATAAATTTAATAATTAAAGCAACACACTCCGAAGAACTACC
AGAAAATAGCACTGTTGTAAATTACAGAAAAACTATGCGCAGCGGTACTATACACCCCATTAAAAAAGAC
ATATATATTTATGACAACAAAAAATTTACTCTATACGATAGATACATATATGGATACGATAATAACTATG
TTAATTTTTATGAGGAGAAAAATGAAAAAGAGAAGGAATACGAAGAAGAAGACGACAAGGCGTCTAGTTT
ATGTGAAAATAAAATTATATTGTCGCAAATTAACTGTGAATCATTTGAAAATGATTTTAAATATTACCTC
AGCGATTATAACTACGCGTTTTCAATTATAGATAATACTACAAATGTTCTTGTTGCGTTTGGTTTGTATC
GTTAATAAAAAACAAATTTAGCATTTATAATTGTTTTATTATTCAATAATTACAAATAGGATTGAGACCC
TTGCAGTTGCCAGCAAACGGACAGAGCTTGTCCACAGTTTTCATTTTTTGGCAGTTTGGTGGTTTATACA
CATCTTGGGATTTGATTAAAAGATGCATGACTTCACCCACACACTTGGAGTCGTGGTTGTAGAAATGCGT
CAGAGCCTTGATTAAACATCGGTTTTCACACTTGGCACACGAAACCACGTTTGCAATGTAACAGTTTAGT
ATAAACCTCTTCCTGTACATACCGCCGCGCGGTACATTGTTTTCTTTCAAATCGTTCAATATTTTTTTTA
TACACGGAGGCATATTAATCTTGTTGTTCAGCATGTCCACGACATTTTTCTTTCCTTCTACGCATTCTTT
CATACAAATGTTTCTCTTGCTGCGTTTTTTAAAATTGGAATTTTTAATTTCATTAATAGTGGGCGGAGCC
GTTAACAGCATGTACAATCGCAGTCCGGAAATTTTGACCAAAACCCCGCCATTGTAGAATACCGTGTATG
GAGTTAGGGTCAATTTATCAATAAAATCATCGGGATCAATTAAATATGTAGCTTTCTTGTCTAAACATGA
CGCTCTAATGAGCGGACTCCACACGTTATACGATGCATTCGCCATACTTCGCGGCTTCTCGCACCAGCGG
TCCTGATTCGACTAACGGTCGATTGGATGGCTTAATAGTTTTAACGTCACGGCCTTGACGGCCTTCCGCC
AATTCGCCCTATAGTGAGTCGTATTACGTCGCGCTCACTGGCCGTCGTTTTACAACGTCGTGACTGGGAA
AACCCTGGCGTTACCCAACTTAATCGCCTTGCAGCACATCCCCCTTTCGCCAGCTGGCGTAATAGCGAAG
AGGCCCGCACCGAAACGCCCTTCCCAACAGTTGCGCAGCCTGAATGGCGAATGGGAGCGCCCTGTAGCGG
CCACTCAACCCTATCTCGGTCTATTCTTTTGATTTATAAGGGATTTTGCCGATTTCGGCCTATTGGTTAA
AAAATGAGCTGATTTAACAAAAATTTAACGCGAATTTTAACAAAATATTAACGCTTACAATTTAGGTGGC
ACTTTTCGGGGAAATGTGCGCGGAACCCCTATTTGTTTATTTTTCTAAATACATTCAAATATGTATCCGC
TCATGAGACAATAACCCTGATAAATGCTTCAATAATATTGAAAAAGGAAGAGTATGAGTATTCAACATTT
CCGTGTCGCCCTTATTCCCTTTTTTGCGGCATTTTGCCTTCCTGTTTTTGCTCACCCAGAAACGCTGGTG
AAAGTAAAAGATGCTGAAGATCAGTTGGGTGCACGAGTGGGTTACATCGAACTGGATCTCAACAGCGGTA
AGATCCTTGAGAGTTTTCGCCCCGAAGAACGTTTTCCAATGATGAGCACTTTTAAAGTTCTGCTATGTGG
CGCGGTATTATCCCGTATTGACGCCGGGCAAGAGCAACTCGGTCGCCGCATACACTATTCTCAGAATGAC
TTGGTTGAGTACTCACCAGTCACAGAAAAGCATCTTACGGATGGCATGACAGTAAGAGAATTATGCAGTG
CTGCCATAACCATGAGTGATAACACTGCGGCCAACTTACTTCTGACAACGATCGGAGGACCGAAGGAGCT
AACCGCTTTTTTGCACAACATGGGGGATCATGTAACTCGCCTTGATCGTTGGGAACCGGAGCTGAATGAA
GCCATACCAAACGACGAGCGTGACACCACGATGCCTGTAGCAATGGCAACAACGTTGCGCAAACTATTAA
CTGGCGAACTACTTACTCTAGCTTCCCGGCAACAATTAATAGACTGGATGGAGGCGGATAAAGTTGCAGG
ACCACTTCTGCGCTCGGCCCTTCCGGCTGGCTGGTTTATTGCTGATAAATCTGGAGCCGGTGAGCGTGGT
TCTCGCGGTATCATTGCAGCACTGGGGCCAGATGGTAAGCCCTCCCGTATCGTAGTTATCTACACGACGG
GGAGTCAGGCAACTATGGATGAACGAAATAGACAGATCGCTGAGATAGGTGCCTCACTGATTAAGCATTG
GTAACTGTCAGACCAAGTTTACTCATATATACTTTAGATTGATTTAAAACTTCATTTTTAATTTAAAAGG
ATCTAGGTGAAGATCCTTTTTGATAATCTCATGACCAAAATCCCTTAACGTGAGTTTTCGTTCCACTGAG
CGTCAGACCCCGTAGAAAAGATCAA
Features (pLannotate 1.2.2; 23 found; start..end, strand, type, name):
     10..598     +  rep_origin     ori: high-copy-number ColE1/pMB1/pBR322/pUC origin of replication
    676..716     +  rep_origin     RSF ori (fragment): Plasmids containing the RSF 1030 origin of replication can be propagated in E. coli cells that contain additional plasmids with compatible origins.
    753..800     +  CDS            lacI (fragment): lac repressor; lacI; The lac repressor binds to the lac operator to inhibit transcription in E. coli. This inhibition can be relieved by adding lactose or isopropyl-β-D-thiogalactopyranoside (IPTG).
   1060..1432    -  3'UTR          polyhedrin 3' UTR: 3' UTR from the Autographa californica nucleopolyhedrovirus polyhedrin gene (Suzuki et al., 2006)
   1533..1836    +  enhancer       CMV enhancer: human cytomegalovirus immediate early enhancer
   1837..2040    +  promoter       CMV promoter: human cytomegalovirus (CMV) immediate early promoter
   2087..3274    +  CDS            BMP4: BMP4_HUMAN - Also known as BMP2B, DVR4. Experimental evidence at protein level: Swiss-Prot protein existence level 1. Growth factor of the TGF-beta superfamily that plays essential roles in many developmental processes, including neurogenesis, vascular development, angiogenesis and osteogenesis (PubMed:31363885). Acts in concert with PTHLH/PTHRP to stimulate ductal outgrowth during embryonic mammary development and to inhibit hair follicle induction (By similarity). Initiates the canonical BMP signaling cascade by associating with type I receptor BMPR1A and type II receptor BMPR2 (PubMed:25868
   3299..3886    +  misc_feature   WPRE: woodchuck hepatitis virus posttranscriptional regulatory element
   3910..3993    +  CDS            large T antigen (fragment): large T antigen from SV40 (simian virus 40)
   4016..4150    +  polyA_signal   SV40 poly(A) signal: SV40 polyadenylation signal
   4166..4240    -  CDS            P26 (fragment): POXIN_NPVAC - Experimental evidence at protein level: Swiss-Prot protein existence level 1. Nuclease that cleaves host 2',3'-cGAMP. From Autographa californica nuclear polyhedrosis virus (AcMNPV).
   4263..4295    -  CDS            VSV-G tag: epitope tag from vesicular stomatitis virus G protein
   4278..4472    -  CDS            G (fragment): GLYCO_VSNJO - Experimental evidence at protein level: Swiss-Prot protein existence level 1. Attaches the virus to host cellular receptor, inducing clathrin-dependent endocytosis of the virion. In the endosome, the acidic pH induces conformational changes in the glycoprotein trimer, which trigger fusion between virus and endosomal membrane. In neurons, neo-synthesized glycoproteins are sorted to the dendrites, where the virus buds (By similarity). From Vesicular stomatitis New Jersey virus (strain Ogden subtype Concan) (VSNJV). Used to pseudotype many virus-like particles like lentiviral vector
   4491..4550    -  sig_peptide    GP64 signal sequence: signal sequence from the baculovirus envelope glycoprotein GP64; Autographa californica gp64
   4551..4604    -  promoter       gp64 promoter (fragment): Autographa californica gp64; promoter for the baculovirus gp64 glycoprotein gene
   4613..4704    -  promoter       polyhedrin promoter: polh from Autographa californica; promoter for the baculovirus polyhedrin gene
   4790..5395    -  CDS            ORF603: baculovirus ORF603 protein
   5436..6065    -  CDS            LEF-2: LEF2_NPVAC - Experimental evidence at protein level: Swiss-Prot protein existence level 1. Plays an essential role in viral DNA replication. Does not seem to participate in the initiation step but is rather important for the amplification of DNA. Also required for expression from the vp39 and polh promoters. From Autographa californica nuclear polyhedrosis virus (AcMNPV).
   6168..6186    -  promoter       T7 promoter: promoter for bacteriophage T7 RNA polymerase
   6195..6351    +  CDS            lacZα (fragment): LacZα fragment of β-galactosidase; lacZ fragment
   6372..6503    +  rep_origin     M13 ori (fragment): M13 bacteriophage origin of replication; arrow indicates direction of (+) strand synthesis
   6529..6633    +  promoter       AmpR promoter: bla
   6634..7494    +  CDS            AmpR: β-lactamase; bla; confers resistance to ampicillin, carbenicillin, and related antibiotics
