[The description below was written by a language model from this plasmid's Addgene catalogue record and pLannotate feature annotations shown in this document.]
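Description:
pOEM1_pCMV:deltaN-bmp4-pPH:vsvged is a baculoviral rescue (transfer/shuttle) vector built on the pOEM1 backbone, catalogued for both insect and mammalian expression. It is propagated in E. coli through a high-copy ColE1/pUC-type origin and selected with ampicillin via the β-lactamase gene. Small annotated fragments of lacZα, lacI, an M13 origin, an RSF origin and a T7 promoter appear to be backbone remnants. The payload is flanked on one side by AcMNPV sequences (ORF603 and LEF-2) and on the other by the polyhedrin 3' UTR. These polyhedrin-locus regions are of the kind that allow recombination with baculoviral genomic DNA in insect cells to rescue a recombinant virus.

Two divergently oriented cassettes lie between these flanks. The first uses the CMV immediate-early enhancer and promoter to drive a human BMP4 mutant lacking its N terminus (deltaN-BMP4, about 1.2 kb), followed by a WPRE to enhance transcript expression and an SV40 polyadenylation signal. This unit is designed to be active in vertebrate cells transduced by the virus. The second, on the opposite strand, places the polyhedrin promoter (with a gp64 promoter fragment) upstream of a GP64 signal sequence fused to a short C-terminal portion of the VSV glycoprotein, the "VSVGED" element. It is expressed in insect cells during virus production, so the budded virions are pseudotyped, which generally improves entry into non-insect cells.

The stated purpose field mentions hShh, but the name, insert fields and feature table all indicate deltaN-BMP4. The hShh mention therefore looks like a carry-over from a related construct. The associated work concerns BMP signalling in cell-cycle re-entry of muscle cells during newt limb regeneration.
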