Addgene plasmid #111158: pOEM1_pCMV:deltaN-bmp4-pPH:vsvged
Purpose: Baculovirus rescue vector, VSVGED pseudotype, hShh
Depositing lab: Elly Tanaka. Depositing organization: Research Institute of Molecular Pathology (IMP). Publication: Serum Proteases Potentiate BMP-Induced Cell Cycle Re-entry of Dedifferentiating Muscle Cells during Newt Limb Regeneration. Wagner I, Wang H, Weissert PM, Straube WL, Shevchenko A, Gentzel M, Brito G, Tazaki A, Oliveira C, Sugiura T, Shevchenko A, Simon A, Drechsel DN, Tanaka EM. Dev Cell. 2017 Mar 27;40(6):608-617.e6. doi: 10.1016/j.devcel.2017.03.002. PubMed 28350991.
Backbone
  Vector backbone: pOEM1
  Vector type: Mammalian Expression, Insect Expression ; Baculoviral rescue shuttle vector
Growth in bacteria
  Bacterial resistance: Ampicillin, 100 μg/mL
  Growth temperature: 37°C
  Growth strain: DH5alpha
  Copy number: Unknown
Gene/Insert
  Gene/Insert name: deltaNhBmp4
  Species: H. sapiens (human)
  Insert size (bp): 1191
  Mutation: delta N, mutant BMP lacking the N terminus (deltaN-BMP4)
  Entrez Gene: BMP4 (a.k.a. BMP2B, BMP2B1, MCOPS6, OFC11, ZYME)
  Promoter: CMV
  Cloning method: Restriction Enzyme; 5′ cloning site Unknown (unknown if destroyed); 3′ cloning site Unknown (unknown if destroyed)
Terms and licenses: Academic/Nonprofit Terms; Industry Terms: Not Available to Industry
How to cite: pOEM1_pCMV:deltaN-bmp4-pPH:vsvged was a gift from Elly Tanaka (Addgene plasmid # 111158 ; http://n2t.net/addgene:111158 ; RRID:Addgene_111158)
